>Addgene plasmid #223743 | pLIB_GST-TEV-SRC (Y530F) | addgene full sequence | sequence record 447709 | Addgene NGS Result
TTCTCTGTCACAGAATGAAAATTTTTCTGTCATCTCTTCGTTATTAATGTTTGTAATTGACTGAATATCA
ACGCTTATTTGCAGCCTGAATGGCGAATGGG
[124 nt withheld, positions 102-225]
C
[91 nt withheld, positions 227-317]
A
[49 nt withheld, positions 319-367]
CCTTTGACGTTGGAGTCCACGTTCTT
[37 nt withheld, positions 394-430]
ACCCTATCTCGGTCTATTCTTTTGATTTATAAGGGATTTTGCCGATTTCGGCCTATTGGTTAAAAAATGA
GCTGATTTAACAAAAATTTAACGCGAATTTTAACAAAATATTAACGCTTACAATTTAGGTGGCACTTTTC
GGGGAAATGTGCGCGGAACCCCTATTTGTTTATTTTTCTAAATACATTCAAATATGTATCCGCTCATGAG
ACAATAACCCTGATAAATGCTTCAATAATATTGAAAAAGGAAGAGTATGAGTATTCAACATTTCCGTGTC
GCCCTTATTCCCTTTTTTGCGGCATTTTGCCTTCCTGTTTTTGCTCACCCAGAAACGCTGGTGAAAGTAA
AAGATGCTGAAGATCAGTTGGGTGCACGAGTGGGTTACATCGAACTGGATCTCAACAGCGGTAAGATCCT
TGAGAGTTTTCGCCCCGAAGAACGTTTTCCAATGATGAGCACTTTTAAAGTTCTGCTATGTGGCGCGGTA
TTATCCCGTATTGACGCCGGGCAAGAGCAACTCGGTCGCCGCATACACTATTCTCAGAATGACTTGGTTG
AGTACTCACCAGTCACAGAAAAGCATCTTACGGATGGCATGACAGTAAGAGAATTATGCAGTGCTGCCAT
AACCATGAGTGATAACACTGCGGCCAACTTACTTCTGACAACGATCGGAGGACCGAAGGAGCTAACCGCT
TTTTTGCACAACATGGGGGATCATGTAACTCGCCTTGATCGTTGGGAACCGGAGCTGAATGAAGCCATAC
CAAACGACGAGCGTGACACCACGATGCCTGTAGCAATGGCAACAACGTTGCGCAAACTATTAACTGGCGA
ACTACTTACTCTAGCTTCCCGGCAACAATTAATAGACTGGATGGAGGCGGATAAAGTTGCAGGACCACTT
CTGCGCTCGGCCCTTCCGGCTGGCTGGTTTATTGCTGATAAATCTGGAGCCGGTGAGCGTGGGTCTCGCG
GTATCATTGCAGCACTGGGGCCAGATGGTAAGCCCTCCCGTATCGTAGTTATCTACACGACGGGGAGTCA
GGCAACTATGGATGAACGAAATAGACAGATCGCTGAGATAGGTGCCTCACTGATTAAGCATTGGTAACTG
TCAGACCAAGTTTACTCATATATACTTTAGATTGATTTAAAACTTCATTTTTAATTTAAAAGGATCTAGG
TGAAGATCCTTTTTGATAATCTCATGACCAAAATCCCTTAACGTGAGTTTTCGTTCCACTGAGCGTCAGA
CCCCGTAGAAAAGATCAAAGGATCTTCTTGAGATCCTTTTTTTCTGCGCGTAATCTGCTGCTTGCAAACA
AAAAAACCACCGCTACCAGCGGTGGTTTGTTTGCCGGATCAAGAGCTACCAACTCTTTTTCCGAAGGTAA
CTGGCTTCAGCAGAGCGCAGATACCAAATACTATTCTTCTAGTGTAGCCGTAGTTAGGCCACCACTTCAA
GAACTCTGTAGCACCGCCTACATACCTCGCTCTGCTAATCCTGTTACCAGTGGCTGCTGCCAGTGGCGAT
AAGTCGTGTCTTACCGGGTTGGACTCAAGACGATAGTTACCGGATAAGGCGCAGCGGTCGGGCTGAACGG
GGGGTTCGTGCACACAGCCCAGCTTGGAGCGAACGACCTACACCGAACTGAGATACCTACAGCGTGAGCT
ATGAGAAAGCGCCACGCTTCCCGAAGGGAGAAAGGCGGACAGGTATCCGGTAAGCGGCAGGGTCGGAACA
GGAGAGCGCACGAGGGAGCTTCCAGGGGGAAACGCCTGGTATCTTTATAGTCCTGTCGGGTTTCGCCACC
TCTGACTTGAGCGTCGATTTTTGTGATGCTCGTCAGGGGGGCGGAGCCTATGGAAAAACGCCAGCAACGC
GGCCTTTTTACGGTTCCTGGCCTTTTGCTGGCCTTTTGCTCACATGTTCTTTCCTGCGTTATCCCCTGAT
TCTGTGGATAACCGTATTACCGCCTTTGAGTGAGCTGATACCGCTCGCCGCAGCCGAACGACCGAGCGCA
GCGAGTCAGTGAGCGAGGAAGCGGAAGAGCGCCTGATGCGGTATTTTCTCCTTACGCATCTGTGCGGTAT
TTCACACCGCATAGACCAGCCGCGTAACCTGGCAAAATCGGTTACGGTTGAGTAATAAATGGATGCCCTG
CGTAAGCGGGTGTGGGCGGACAATAAAGTCTTAAACTGAACAAAATAGATCTAAACTATGACAATAAAGT
CTTAAACTAGACAGAATAGTTGTAAACTGAAATCAGTCCAGTTATGCTGTGAAAAAGCATACTGGACTTT
TGTTATGGCTAAAGCAAACTCTTCATTTTCTGAAGTGCAAATTGCCCGTCGTATTAAAGAGGGGCGTGGC
CAAGGGCATGGTAAAGACTATATTCGCGGCGTTGTGACAATTTACCGAACAACTCCGCGGCCGGGAAGCC
GATCTCGGCTTGAACGAATTGTTAGGTGGCGGTACTTGGGTCGATATCAAAGTGCATCACTTCTTCCCGT
ATGCCCAACTTTGTATAGAGAGCCACTGCGGGATCGTCACCGTAATCTGCTTGCACGTAGATCACATAAG
CACCAAGCGCGTTGGCCTCATGCTTGAGGAGATTGATGAGCGCGGTGGCAATGCCCTGCCTCCGGTGCTC
GCCGGAGACTGCGAGATCATAGATATAGATCTCACTACGCGGCTGCTCAAACTTGGGCAGAACGTAAGCC
GCGAGAGCGCCAACAACCGCTTCTTGGTCGAAGGCAGCAAGCGCGATGAATGTCTTACTACGGAGCAAGT
TCCCGAGGTAATCGGAGTCCGGCTGATGTTGGGAGTAGGTGGCTACGTCTCCGAACTCACGACCGAAAAG
ATCAAGAGCAGCCCGCATGGATTTGACTTGGTCAGGGCCGAGCCTACATGTGCGAATGATGCCCATACTT
GAGCCACCTAACTTTGTTTTAGGGCGACTGCCCTGCTGCGTAACATCGTTGCTGCTGCGTAACATCGTTG
CTGCTCCATAACATCAAACATCGACCCACGGCGTAACGCGCTTGCTGCTTGGATGCCCGAGGCATAGACT
GTACAAAAAAACAGTCATAACAAGCCATGAAAACCGCCACTGCGCCGTTACCACCGCTGCGTTCGGTCAA
GGTTCTGGACCAGTTGCGTGAGCGCATACGCTACTTGCATTACAGTTTACGAACCGAACAGGCTTATGTC
AACTGGGTTTGTGCCTTCATCCGTTTCCACGGTGTGCGTCACCCGGCAACCTTGGGCAGCAGCGAAGTCG
AGGCATTTCTGTCCTGGCTGGCGAACGAGCGCAAGGTTTCGGTCTCCACGCATCGTCAGGCATTGGCGGC
CTTGCTGTTCTTCTACGGCAAGGTGCTGTGCACGGATCTGCCCTTGCTTCAGGAGATCGGTAGACCTCGG
CCGTCGCGGCGCTTGCCGGTGGTGCTGACCCCGGATGAAGTGGTTCGCATCCTCGGTTTTCTGGAAGGCG
AGCATCGTTTGTTCGCCCAGGACTCTAGCTATAGTTCTAGTGGTTGGCTACAGCTTTGTTTGTACTATCA
ACAGGTTGAACTGCTGATCAACAGATCCTCTACGCGGCCGCGGTACCATAACTTCGTATAGCATACATTA
TACGAAGTTATCTGGTTTTACTAGTATCGATTCGCGACCTACTCCGGAATATTAATAGATCATGGAGATA
ATTAAAATGATAACCATCTCGCAAATAAATAAGTATTTTACTGTTTTCGTAACAGTTTTGTAATAAAAAA
ACCTATAAATATTCCGGATTATTCATACCGTCCCACCATCGGGCGCGGATCCCGGTCCGACATATGAGCG
CGCGGAATTCATGTCGGCCCTGCAGATGTCCCCTATACTAGGTTATTGGAAAATTAAGGGCCTTGTGCAA
CCCACTCGACTTCTTTTGGAATATCTTGAAGAAAAATATGAAGAGCATTTGTATGAGCGCGATGAAGGTG
ATAAATGGCGAAACAAAAAGTTTGAATTGGGTTTGGAGTTTCCCAATCTTCCTTATTATATTGATGGTGA
TGTTAAATTAACACAGTCTATGGCCATCATACGTTATATAGCTGACAAGCACAACATGTTGGGTGGTTGT
CCAAAAGAGCGTGCAGAGATTTCAATGCTTGAAGGAGCGGTTTTGGATATTAGATACGGTGTTTCGAGAA
TTGCATATAGTAAAGACTTTGAAACTCTCAAAGTTGATTTTCTTAGCAAGCTACCTGAAATGCTGAAAAT
GTTCGAAGATCGTTTATGTCATAAAACATATTTAAATGGTGATCATGTAACCCATCCTGACTTCATGTTG
TATGACGCTCTTGATGTTGTTTTATACATGGACCCAATGTGCCTGGATGCGTTCCCAAAATTAGTTTGTT
TTAAAAAACGTATTGAAGCTATCCCACAAATTGATAAGTACTTGAAATCCAGCAAGTATATAGCATGGCC
TTTGCAGGGCTGGCAAGCCACGTTTGGTGGTGGCGACCATCCTCCAAAAGTCGACGGCTCCGGTGAAAAC
CTGTATTTCCAGGGAGGTGGCATGGGTTCAAACAAGTCAAAACCGAAAGATGCGTCACAAAGAAGACGAT
CTTTAGAGCCGGCGGAAAATGTGCATGGCGCTGGGGGGGGGGCATTTCCCGCGAGCCAGACCCCCTCCAA
GCCCGCGTCTGCTGATGGACACCGCGGTCCCAGCGCGGCATTCGCCCCCGCAGCTGCTGAGCCAAAATTA
TTTGGTGGGTTCAACTCTTCGGATACTGTAACTTCACCCCAGCGGGCTGGGCCTCTAGCGGGTGGTGTCA
CTACGTTTGTTGCCCTTTACGATTATGAGTCCCGTACCGAAACTGACTTATCCTTCAAGAAAGGTGAGAG
ACTTCAGATCGTAAACAACACCGAGGGGGACTGGTGGTTGGCACACTCCTTATCTACTGGGCAGACTGGA
TATATCCCGTCGAATTACGTAGCTCCATCGGACTCTATTCAGGCCGAAGAATGGTACTTCGGAAAAATTA
CAAGGCGGGAGTCAGAACGACTGCTCCTTAATGCAGAAAATCCCCGCGGTACGTTTTTGGTGAGAGAAAG
CGAAACCACAAAAGGTGCATATTGCCTCTCTGTTTCGGACTTCGACAATGCTAAAGGATTGAATGTTAAA
CATTACAAGATACGCAAGCTAGATTCCGGGGGATTCTATATTACGAGTCGAACTCAATTTAACAGCCTCC
AGCAATTAGTGGCGTATTATAGCAAACATGCGGACGGCCTGTGCCACAGGCTCACGACCGTGTGTCCGAC
GAGTAAGCCGCAAACACAAGGTTTGGCAAAGGACGCGTGGGAAATCCCGAGAGAGAGTTTGAGGCTGGAG
GTTAAGCTCGGGCAAGGGTGCTTTGGCGAAGTATGGATGGGTACTTGGAATGGCACAACACGAGTTGCCA
TAAAGACACTGAAACCAGGCACAATGAGTCCTGAGGCCTTTTTACAAGAAGCTCAGGTAATGAAAAAATT
ACGGCATGAAAAACTAGTCCAACTTTACGCCGTTGTTTCTGAAGAACCTATATACATTGTTACAGAATAT
ATGTCTAAGGGCTCATTATTAGATTTCCTTAAGGGAGAGACAGGAAAGTACCTCCGCCTCCCTCAGCTGG
TAGATATGGCTGCTCAGATCGCCAGCGGAATGGCGTACGTCGAGCGTATGAATTATGTACACCGTGACCT
CAGAGCCGCTAACATCCTAGTCGGAGAAAATTTAGTGTGTAAAGTGGCAGATTTTGGCTTGGCTCGTCTA
ATTGAGGATAACGAATATACGGCCCGGCAAGGAGCAAAGTTCCCAATAAAGTGGACCGCCCCAGAAGCAG
CCCTATATGGTAGGTTTACTATAAAAAGTGATGTATGGTCCTTCGGGATTCTGTTGACCGAGCTGACGAC
TAAGGGCCGCGTTCCATATCCTGGCATGGTGAACCGTGAGGTCTTAGACCAAGTCGAGCGAGGATACCGG
ATGCCTTGTCCGCCCGAATGCCCAGAGTCTCTGCATGATCTCATGTGCCAGTGTTGGAGGAAAGAGCCGG
AGGAACGCCCTACCTTCGAGTACCTTCAAGCGTTTTTAGAAGATTACTTCACGAGTACGGAACCTCAGTT
CCAACCAGGCGAAAACTTGTGAAAGCTTGTCGAGAAGTACTAGAGGATCATAATCAGCCATACCACATTT
GTAGAGGTTTTACTTGCTTTAAAAAACCTCCCACACCTCCCCCTGAACCTGAAACATAAAATGAATGCAA
TTGTTGTTGTTAACTTGTTTATTGCAGCTTATAATGGTTACAAATAAAGCAATAGCATCACAAATTTCAC
AAATAAAGCATTTTTTTCACTGCATTCTAGTTGTGGTTTGTCCAAACTCATCAATGTATCTTATCATGTC
TGGATCTGATCACTGCTTGAGCCTAGAAGATCCGGCTGCTAACAAAGCCCGAAAGGAAGCTGAGTTGGCT
GCTGCCACCGCTGAGCAATAACTATCATAACCCCTAGGAGATCCGAACCAGATAAGTGAAATCTAGTTCC
AAACTATTTTGTCATTTTTAATTTTCGTATTAGCTTACGACGCTACACCCAGTTCCCATCTATTTTGTCA
CTCTTCCCTAAATAATCCTTAAAAACTCCATTTCCACCCCTCCCAGTTCCCAACTATTTTGTCCGCCCAC
AGCGGGGCATTTTTCTTCCTGTTATGTTTTTAATCAAACATCCTGCCAACTCCATGTGACAAACCGTCAT
CTTCGGCTACTTT
Features (pLannotate 1.2.2; 19 found; start..end, strand, type, name):
     81..97      +  CDS            lacZα (fragment): LacZα fragment of β-galactosidase; lacZ fragment
    102..556     +  rep_origin     f1 ori (sequence partly withheld): f1 bacteriophage origin of replication; arrow indicates direction of (+) strand synthesis
    582..686     +  promoter       AmpR promoter: bla
    687..1547    +  CDS            AmpR: β-lactamase; bla; confers resistance to ampicillin, carbenicillin, and related antibiotics
   1718..2306    +  rep_origin     ori: high-copy-number ColE1/pMB1/pBR322/pUC origin of replication
   2492..2543    -  misc_feature   bom (fragment): basis of mobility region from pBR322
   2611..2835    -  mobile_element Tn7R: mini-Tn7 element (right end of the Tn7 transposon) Tn7
   2902..3435    -  CDS            GmR: gentamycin acetyltransferase; aacC1; confers resistance to gentamycin
   3624..3652    -  promoter       Pc promoter: intI1 (promoter lies within the coding sequence); class 1 integron promoter
   3630..3992    -  CDS            YPR2_ECOLX (fragment): Protein predicted: Swiss-Prot protein existence level 4. From Escherichia coli.
   3992..4019    -  rep_origin     R6K γ ori (fragment): γ replication origin from E. coli plasmid R6K; requires the R6K initiator protein pi for replication
   4048..4081    +  protein_bind   loxP: Cre-mediated recombination occurs in the 8-bp core sequence (GCATACAT). Cre recombinase
   4129..4220    +  promoter       polyhedrin promoter: polh from Autographa californica; promoter for the baculovirus polyhedrin gene
   4306..4959    +  CDS            GST26_SCHJA: Experimental evidence at protein level: Swiss-Prot protein existence level 1. GST isoenzymes appear to play a central role in the parasite detoxification system. Other functions are also suspected including a role in increasing the solubility of haematin in the parasite gut. From Schistosoma japonicum (Blood fluke).
   5002..6609    +  CDS            SRC: SRC_HUMAN - Also known as SRC1. Experimental evidence at protein level: Swiss-Prot protein existence level 1. Non-receptor protein tyrosine kinase which is activated following engagement of many different classes of cellular receptors including immune response receptors, integrins and other adhesion receptors, receptor protein tyrosine kinases, G protein-coupled receptors as well as cytokine receptors. Participates in signaling pathways that control a diverse spectrum of biological activities including gene transcription, immune response, cell adhesion, cell cycle progression, apoptosis, migra
   6636..6719    +  CDS            large T antigen (fragment): large T antigen from SV40 (simian virus 40)
   6742..6876    +  polyA_signal   SV40 poly(A) signal: SV40 polyadenylation signal
   6905..6954    +  CDS            SET1 (fragment): solubility-enhancement tag derived from T7 phage gene 10B
   6986..7151    -  mobile_element Tn7L: mini-Tn7 element (left end of the Tn7 transposon) Tn7
