[The description below was written by a language model from this plasmid's Addgene catalogue record and pLannotate feature annotations shown in this document.]
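Description:
pLIB_GST-TEV-SRC (Y530F) is a baculovirus transfer plasmid for insect-cell expression, built on the pLIB backbone and intended for production of recombinant protein for purification. In E. coli it is maintained through a high-copy ColE1/pUC-type origin and selected with ampicillin via the β-lactamase gene; an f1 phage origin is also present. The expression unit lies between the Tn7R and Tn7L ends of a mini-Tn7 element, together with a gentamicin acetyltransferase gene driven by a class 1 integron Pc promoter. This arrangement allows Tn7-mediated transposition of the cassette and gentamicin marker into a baculoviral bacmid, from which recombinant virus can be generated to infect insect cells. A single loxP site sits just upstream of the promoter, a feature that in vectors of this type permits Cre-mediated fusion with other plasmids. The short annotated fragments (lacZα, bom, R6K γ ori, SV40 large T antigen, SET1) appear to be backbone remnants or partial sequence matches rather than functional parts.

The payload is human SRC, the non-receptor tyrosine kinase, carrying the Y530F substitution that the record describes as constitutively activating. Transcription is driven by the very late polyhedrin promoter from Autographa californica nucleopolyhedrovirus and terminated by an SV40 polyadenylation signal. The kinase is fused at its N terminus to Schistosoma japonicum glutathione S-transferase, which permits affinity capture on glutathione resin. According to the catalogue entry, a TEV protease site separates the tag from SRC so it can be cleaved off. That site is not separately annotated in the feature table, although a short gap between the GST and SRC coding regions is consistent with it. The insert was assembled by Gibson cloning, and the plasmid was deposited in connection with work reconstituting mitophagy initiation from purified components.
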