Addgene plasmid #223743: pLIB_GST-TEV-SRC (Y530F)
Purpose: Expression of recombinant protein for purification
Depositing lab: Sascha Martens. Depositing organization: University of Vienna. Publication: Reconstitution of BNIP3/NIX-mitophagy initiation reveals hierarchical flexibility of the autophagy machinery. Adriaenssens E, Schaar S, Cook ASI, Stuke JFM, Sawa-Makarska J, Nguyen TN, Ren X, Schuschnig M, Romanov J, Khuu G, Uoselis L, Lazarou M, Hummer G, Hurley JH, Martens S. Nat Cell Biol. 2025 Jul 25. doi: 10.1038/s41556-025-01712-y. PubMed 40715440.
Backbone
  Vector backbone: pLIB
  Vector type: Insect Expression
Growth in bacteria
  Bacterial resistance: Ampicillin, 100 μg/mL
  Growth temperature: 37°C
  Growth strain: DH5alpha
  Copy number: Unknown
Gene/Insert
  Gene/Insert name: Src Kinase
  Species: H. sapiens (human)
  Mutation: Y530F constitutively active mutant
  Entrez Gene: SRC (a.k.a. ASV, SRC1, THC6, c-SRC, p60-Src)
  Tag / fusion protein: GST-TEV (N terminal on insert)
  Cloning method: Gibson Cloning
Terms and licenses: Academic/Nonprofit Terms; Industry Terms: Not Available to Industry
Depositor comments: Internal #: SMc1973 . Please visit https://doi.org/10.1101/2024.08.28.609967 for bioRxiv preprint.
How to cite: pLIB_GST-TEV-SRC (Y530F) was a gift from Sascha Martens (Addgene plasmid # 223743 ; http://n2t.net/addgene:223743 ; RRID:Addgene_223743)
